Addgene plasmid #35706: pEGFP-Syx1
Depositing lab: Arie Horowitz. Publication: A PDZ-binding motif as a critical determinant of Rho guanine exchange factor function and cell phenotype. Liu M, Horowitz A. Mol Biol Cell. 2006 Apr;17(4):1880-7. Epub 2006 Feb 8. 10.1091/mbc.e06-01-0002 PubMed 16467373.
Backbone
  Vector backbone: pEGFP-C
  Backbone manufacturer: Clontech
  Backbone size w/o insert (bp): 4700
  Vector type: Mammalian Expression
  Selectable markers: Neomycin (select with G418)
Growth in bacteria
  Bacterial resistance: Kanamycin, 50 μg/mL
  Growth temperature: 37°C
  Growth strain: DH5alpha
  Copy number: High Copy
Gene/Insert
  Gene/Insert name: Syx1 (alt name: synectin-binding RhoA ex-change factor)
  Species: M. musculus (mouse)
  Insert size (bp): 3219
  Mutation: R205K
  Entrez Gene: Plekhg5 (a.k.a. Syx)
  Promoter: CMV
  Tag / fusion protein: EGFP (N terminal on backbone)
  Cloning method: Restriction Enzyme; 5′ cloning site BglII (not destroyed); 3′ cloning site BamHI (not destroyed)
  Sequencing primers: 5′ EGFP-C
Terms and licenses: Academic/Nonprofit Terms; Industry Terms: Not Available to Industry
Depositor comments: This construct contains a R205K mutation when compared to GenBank ID NP_001004156.1 This mutation reflects the sequence of the original mouse cDNA clone and was not introduced erroneously. The plasmid is exactly as described in the associated publication.
How to cite: pEGFP-Syx1 was a gift from Arie Horowitz (Addgene plasmid # 35706 ; http://n2t.net/addgene:35706 ; RRID:Addgene_35706)
