[The description below was written by a language model from this plasmid's Addgene catalogue record.]
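Description:
pEGFP-Syx1 is a mammalian expression plasmid built on the Clontech pEGFP-C backbone (about 4.7 kb without insert). It carries a roughly 3.2 kb mouse cDNA encoding Syx1, the synectin-binding RhoA exchange factor produced by the Plekhg5 gene. The insert was placed by restriction cloning between BglII and BamHI sites, both of which remain intact, downstream of and in frame with the backbone's EGFP coding sequence. The product is therefore an N-terminally EGFP-tagged Syx1 fusion. Transcription in mammalian cells is driven by the CMV promoter, a strong constitutive viral promoter widely used for transient overexpression. The plasmid is maintained in E. coli as a high-copy vector under kanamycin selection. A neomycin resistance marker allows G418 selection of stably transfected mammalian cells. No feature table accompanies the record, so other backbone elements such as the replication origin and polyadenylation signals are not individually documented here.

The Syx1 sequence differs from the GenBank reference protein by an R205K substitution. The depositor states that this reflects the original mouse cDNA clone rather than a cloning artefact, and that the plasmid matches the one described in the associated publication. That study examined a PDZ-binding motif as a determinant of Rho guanine exchange factor function and cell phenotype. Placing the tag at the N terminus leaves the C terminus of Syx1 free, which is where PDZ-binding motifs typically lie. The construct suits fluorescence-based visualisation of Syx1 localisation in live or fixed cells, and overexpression studies of its role in RhoA signalling.
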