>Addgene plasmid #35706 | pEGFP-Syx1 | addgene partial sequence | sequence record 45129 | EGFP-C 5'-CATGGTCCTGCTGGAGTTCGTG-3'
AGTCCGGACTCAGATCTGGGACAGGACCGGGCGTCTCCGGGCGCCGAGCAGCAGCCAGGCCCAGCTCTGA
GCTACCCTCCCCAGACTCCCAGCTCCTCTGGGTCGGGGGTCATGCCCACAGCAGCGACAGCCAGGTATGC
CATCATGCCGACTGCCAGCAGCTGCACCACCGGGGGCCTCTCAACCTGTGTGAGACCTGTGATAGCAAGT
TCCACAGCACCCTGCACTACGACGGCCATGTCCGATTTGACCTGCCCCCGCAAGGCTCTGTCCTGGCCCG
GAATGTTTCCACCCGGTCCTGTCCTCCCCGCACCAGCCCTGCTGCAGACCTGGAGGAAGAAGAGGAAGGC
TGTACCGACGGAAAAGGGGACCGGAAGAGCGCCGGCCTAAAAATCTCTAAGAAGAAAGCAAGGAGGAGAC
ACACAGATGACCCGAGCAAGGAGTGCTTCACCTTGAAATTCGACCTGAACGTGGACATCGAAACAGAAAT
TGTGCCAGCCATGAAGAAGAAGTCACTGGGGGAAGTACTGCTGCCTGTGTTTGAGAGGAAGGGCATCGCA
CTGGGCAAGGTAGACATCTACCTGGATCAATCCAACACACCCCTGTCCCTCACCTTCGAGGCCTACAAGT
TTGGAGGACACTACCTGCGGGTCAAAGCCAAGCCGGGGGACGAGGGCAAGGTGGAGCAGGGAGTGAAGGA
TTCCAAGTCCCTCAGTCTGCCAGCCCTGAGGCCCAGTGGGGCTGGGCCCCCTGTGTCGGAACGTGTGGAC
CCTCAGAGCCGCCGAGAGAGCAGTCTGGACATCTTGGCCCCTGGCCGCCGTCGCAAGAACATGTCTGAAT
TCCTGGGAGAGGCAGGCATCCCTGGACAC
