>Addgene plasmid #35706 | pEGFP-Syx1 | addgene partial sequence | sequence record 46231 | EXFP-R 5'-GTCTTGTAGTTGCCGTCGTC-3'
CCTTCGGGCATGGCGGACTTGAAGAAGTCGTGCTGCTTCATGTGGTCGGGGTAGCGGCTGAAGCACTGCA
CGCCGTAGGTCAGGGTGGTCACGAGGGTGGGCCAGGGCACGGGCAGCTTGCCGGTGGTGCAGATGAACTT
CAGGGTCAGCTTGCCGTAGGTGGCATCGCCCTCGCCCTCGCCGGACACGCTGAACTTGTGGCCGTTTACG
TCGCCGTCCAGCTCGACCAGGATGGGCACCACCCCGGTGAACAGCTCCTCGCCCTTGCTCACCATGGTGG
CGACCGGTAGCGCTAGCGGATCTGACGGTTCACTAAACCAGCTCTGCTTATATAGACCTCCCACCGTACA
CGCCTACCGCCCATTTGCGTCAATGGGGCGGAGTTGTTACGACATTTTGGAAAGTCCCGTTGATTTTGGT
GCCAAAACAAACTCCCATTGACGTCAATGGGGTGGAGACTTGGAAATCCCCGTGAGTCAAACCGCTATCC
ACGCCCATTGATGTACTGCCAAAACCGCATCACCATGGTAATAGCGATGACTAATACGTAGATGTACTGC
CAAGTAGGAAAGTCCCATAAGGTCATGTACTGGGCATAATGCCAGGCGGGCCATTTACCGTCATTGACGT
CAATAGGGGGCGTACTTGGCATATGATACACTTGATGTACTGCCAAGTGGGCAGTTTACCGTAAATACTC
CACCCATTGACGTCAATGGAAAGTCCCTATTGGCGTTACTATGGGAACATACGTCATTATTGACGTCAAT
GGGCGGGGGTCGTTGGGCGGTCAGCCAGGCGGGCCATTTACCGTAAGTTATGTAACGCGGAACTCCATAT
ATGGG
