>Addgene plasmid #35706 | pEGFP-Syx1 | addgene partial sequence | sequence record 46232 | SV40pA-R 5'-GAAATTTGTGATGCTATTGC-3'
TTAACAACAACAATTGCATTCATTTTATGTTTCAGGTTCAGGGGGAGGTGTGGGAGGTTTTTTAAAGCAA
GTAAAACCTCTACAAATGTGGTATGGCTGATTATGATCAGTTATCTAGATCCGGTGGATCCACTAGTAAC
GGCCGCCAGTGTGCTGGAATTCGCCCTTGACCACGCGTATCGATGTCGACTTTTTTTTTTTTCTTTCCAC
GGAAGTATATACAAGTCTTTATAGAATAGCCAAACTTAATAAATACGCAGCCTGACAGATCCCAGCCCGC
GCCTCGGAGGCCAGCATGACCAGGAAGGACAGGGACTCATTTCATGAATCCTAACGAAGGTGGCATTGAG
AGCCAGTGAGCCCAGCCCAGAAAATCAGGGCTGGCAGAGTCAAGAGCAGAGGACAAGAGGCCACCTGGGC
AAGAGGGGTGTGTGTGTGTGTGGAGCATTGCAGCCAGGGCCTGGAACTCCACAGGACCCTTCTCTATTCC
ATCCAGTCTGGCAAAGTGCAAATTGGCCATGAGGTGATGAGGCAACCACCCTGCCTGGCGCTCTGGCACA
CATGCACACATGAGGAGCTGAGAAGCAGGTGCTGTGACTTCTGGGAGGGAGGCAGGTTCTCTCTGCTGTC
CTCAGGCAGTGGTACCCTTGGGGGTCTCCTTGGTCTTCACACACACGAGGCAGCGGTGAAGCAGGTGCTG
TATCCCCAGAGGACAGGGCTCTCTACTGTCTCTTATTCAGTGGCACCCTAGGGGTCTCCTGCTCACACCT
CCGAGGCAGTGAGCGTGGAGTTGAGCAGCAGGGTGGTCCTGATCCGGTAGAGCTGGGCCAGGGTCAGCTT
CCTGTGTTGAGCA
